>Addgene plasmid #47736 | MSRP1-bio | depositor full sequence | sequence record 68872 | MSRP1-bio sequence 7707 bps
AGATCTATACATTGAATCAATATTGGCAATTAGCCATATTAGTCATTGGTTATATAGCATAAATCAATAT
TGGCTATTGGCCATTGCATACGTTGTATCTATATCATAATATGTACATTTATATTGGCTCATGTCCAATA
TGACCGCCATGTTGACATTGATTATTGACTAGTTATTAATAGTAATCAATTACGGGGTCATTAGTTCATA
GCCCATATATGGAGTTCCGCGTTACATAACTTACGGTAAATGGCCCGCCTGGCTGACCGCCCAACGACCC
CCGCCCATTGACGTCAATAATGACGTATGTTCCCATAGTAACGCCAATAGGGACTTTCCATTGACGTCAA
TGGGTGGAGTATTTACGGTAAACTGCCCACTTGGCAGTACATCAAGTGTATCATATGCCAAGTCCGCCCC
CTATTGACGTCAATGACGGTAAATGGCCCGCCTGGCATTATGCCCAGTACATGACCTTACGGGACTTTCC
TACTTGGCAGTACATCTACGTATTAGTCATCGCTATTACCATGGTGATGCGGTTTTGGCAGTACACCAAT
GGGCGTGGATAGCGGTTTGACTCACGGGGATTTCCAAGTCTCCACCCCATTGACGTCAATGGGAGTTTGT
TTTGGCACCAAAATCAACGGGACTTTCCAAAATGTCGTAATAACCCCGCCCCGTTGACGCAAATGGGCGG
TAGGCGTGTACGGTGGGAGGTCTATATAAGCAGAGCTCGTTTAGTGAACCGTCAGATCCTCACTCTCTTC
CGCATCGCTGTCTGCGAGGGCCAGCTGTTGGGCTCGCGGTTGAGGACAAACTCTTCGCGGTCTTTCCAGT
ACTCTTGGATCGGAAACCCGTCGGCCTCCGAACGGTACTCCGCCACCGAGGGACCTGAGCGAGTCCGCAT
CGACCGGATCGGAAAACCTCTCGAGAAAGGCGTCTAACCAGTCACAGTCGCAAGGTAGGCTGAGCACCGT
GGCGGGCGGCAGCGGGTGGCGGTCGGGGTTGTTTCTGGCGGAGGTGCTGCTGATGATGTAATTAAAGTAG
GCGGTCTTGAGACGGCGGATGGTCGAGGTGAGGTGTGGCAGGCTTGAGATCCAGCTGTTGGGGTGAGTAC
TCCCTCTCAAAAGCGGGCATTACTTCTGCGCTAAGATTGTCAGTTTCCAAAAACGAGGAGGATTTGATAT
TCACCTGGCCCGATCTGGCCATACACTTGAGTGACAATGACATCCACTTTGCCTTTCTCTCCACAGGTGT
CCACTCCCAGGTCCAAGTTTGCCACCATGGAGTTTCAGACCCAGGTACTCATGTCCCTGCTGCTCTGCAT
GTCTGGTGCGGCCGCTTACGAGAAGTCCAACAACCGGCTGGGCTACTACAACGAGGAAAACGCCGACAAC
AAAGAGAAGAACAAGATCACCTTCATGTTCAACGACATCAAAGTGGGCATGCAGAACGACGTGGAAGAGA
ACCTGGACAACGGCAAGAACGTGCTGGAAGATGAGCACCTGGTCATCGGCCAGGAAGGCCAGACCGACAA
CGAGGGCCCCCACACCGAGACAAAGCCCGAGAGAAGCGTGGAAAGCGGCGGCACCGGCGACAGCGTGTCC
AATCACGAGAGCGAGCTGCCCCGGGACACCGAAACCCGCGAGGTGGTCACAACCGTGCAGCCAGGCACCC
AGCTGGGCGAGAGCGGCGCCAAAGAGACACTGGAAAGCCAGACCAGCCCTGCCCCTCAGGGCACATCTGG
ACTGCAGGGCGAGAAGGTGCCAGGCGCCCTGAGCAGCGTGTCCCAGACAAGCAGCCCCGACGTGTCCAGC
AGAAGCGAGCAGCCCCAGACCATGCCCGAGAGCCCTAGACCTGAGGGCACCAGCACCGAGAGCCAGCCTA
GAGGCAGCACCGAGTCCGACGCCAGCAACAAGAACGGCGCCCAGACCAACGTGCGGACCATCAGCAACAG
CGCCAACAGCATCACCAGCCCCCAGACCACCCAGCCCAGCAACAACCAGAACAACGCCGTGTCCACCACC
AGCGAAGTGAAGTACCTGGACCTGCTGTACGACGAGCTGCTGACCAACAGCGAGGGCAAGCACCAGGTGC
ACTTCGGCGAGAACCACAAGAAGTACAACATCTTCCGGAAGCACTACGACAACTTCGTGATCAACCAGAA
AGAGTACGACATCATCAAGAAGCTGCTGAACAGCATCTTCCGGGACAACAACGAGAACGAGAAGATGAAG
AATCTGGTGTCCATCTTCCAGAAGGCCCTGAACGACAAGAAGTTCCACGACCAGTTCAAGAACTTCATCT
ACGGCATCTATGGCTTCGCCAAGCGGCACAGCTACCTGCGGAATGAGAAGATCCAGAACGATGCCGAGTA
CAAAGAGTTCTTCGAGAACGCCGTGGATCTGCTGAACACTGGCGCGCCGTCGACCTCCATCACGGCCTAT
AAGAGTGAGGGGGAGTCAGCGGAGTTCTCCTTCCCACTCAACCTTGGAGAGGAAAGCCTGCAGGGAGAGT
TGAGATGGAAGGCAGAGAAGGCTCCTTCTTCCCAGTCCTGGATCACCTTCTCCCTAAAGAACCAAAAGGT
GTCTGTGCAGAAGTCTACTAGCAACCCCAAGTTCCAGCTGTCCGAAACGCTCCCACTCACCCTTCAGATA
CCCCAGGTCTCCCTTCAGTTTGCTGGTTCTGGCAACCTGACCCTGACTCTGGACAGAGGGATACTGTATC
AGGAAGTGAACCTGGTGGTGATGAAAGTGACTCAGCCCGACAGCAACACTTTGACCTGTGAGGTGATGGG
ACCCACCTCACCCAAGATGAGACTGATCTTGAAGCAGGAGAATCAGGAGGCCAGGGTCTCCAGGCAGGAG
AAAGTGATTCAAGTGCAGGCCCCTGAAGCAGGGGTGTGGCAATGTCTACTGAGTGAAGGTGAAGAGGTCA
AGATGGACTCCAAGATCCAGGTTTTATCCAAAGGGTTGAATTCCGGATCACTGCATCATATTCTGGATGC
ACAGAAAATGGTGTGGAATCATCGTTAAGTCTAGACACGTGATTAATTAAGGATCCCCCGACCTCGACCT
CTGGCTAATAAAGGAAATTTATTTTCATTGCAATAGTGTGTTGGAATTTTTTGTGTCTCTCACTCGGAAG
GACATATGGGAGGGCAAATCATTTGGTCGAGATCCCTCGGAGATCTCTAGCTAGAGGATCGATCCCCGCC
CCGGACGAACTAAACCTGACTACGACATCTCTGCCCCTTCTTCGCGGGGCAGTGCATGTAATCCCTTCAG
TTGGTTGGTACAACTTGCCAACTGGGCCCTGTTCCACATGTGACACGGGGGGGGACCAAACACAAAGGGG
TTCTCTGACTGTAGTTGACATCCTTATAAATGGATGTGCACATTTGCCAACACTGAGTGGCTTTCATCCT
GGAGCAGACTTTGCAGTCTGTGGACTGCAACACAACATTGCCTTTATGTGTAACTCTTGGCTGAAGCTCT
TACACCAATGCTGGGGGACATGTACCTCCCAGGGGCCCAGGAAGACTACGGGAGGCTACACCAACGTCAA
TCAGAGGGGCCTGTGTAGCTACCGATAAGCGGACCCTCAAGAGGGCATTAGCAATAGTGTTTATAAGGCC
CCCTTGTTAACCCTAAACGGGTAGCATATGCTTCCCGGGTAGTAGTATATACTATCCAGACTAACCCTAA
TTCAATAGCATATGTTACCCAACGGGAAGCATATGCTATCGAATTAGGGTTAGTAAAAGGGTCCTAAGGA
ACAGCGATATCTCCCACCCCATGAGCTGTCACGGTTTTATTTACATGGGGTCAGGATTCCACGAGGGTAG
TGAACCATTTTAGTCACAAGGGCAGTGGCTGAAGATCAAGGAGCGGGCAGTGAACTCTCCTGAATCTTCG
CCTGCTTCTTCATTCTCCTTCGTTTAGCTAATAGAATAACTGCTGAGTTGTGAACAGTAAGGTGTATGTG
AGGTGCTCGAAAACAAGGTTTCAGGTGACGCCCCCAGAATAAAATTTGGACGGGGGGTTCAGTGGTGGCA
TTGTGCTATGACACCAATATAACCCTCACAAACCCCTTGGGCAATAAATACTAGTGTAGGAATGAAACAT
TCTGAATATCTTTAACAATAGAAATCCATGGGGTGGGGACAAGCCGTAAAGACTGGATGTCCATCTCACA
CGAATTTATGGCTATGGGCAACACATAATCCTAGTGCAATATGATACTGGGGTTATTAAGATGTGTCCCA
GGCAGGGACCAAGACAGGTGAACCATGTTGTTACACTCTATTTGTAACAAGGGGAAAGAGAGTGGACGCC
GACAGCAGCGGACTCCACTGGTTGTCTCTAACACCCCCGAAAATTAAACGGGGCTCCACGCCAATGGGGC
CCATAAACAAAGACAAGTGGCCACTCTTTTTTTTGAAATTGTGGAGTGGGGGCACGCGTCAGCCCCCACA
CGCCGCCCTGCGGTTTTGGACTGTAAAATAAGGGTGTAATAACTTGGCTGATTGTAACCCCGCTAACCAC
TGCGGTCAAACCACTTGCCCACAAAACCACTAATGGCACCCCGGGGAATACCTGCATAAGTAGGTGGGCG
GGCCAAGATAGGGGCGCGATTGCTGCGATCTGGAGGACAAATTACACACACTTGCGCCTGAGCGCCAAGC
ACAGGGTTGTTGGTCCTCATATTCACGAGGTCGCTGAGAGCACGGTGGGCTAATGTTGCCATGGGTAGCA
TATACTACCCAAATATCTGGATAGCATATGCTATCCTAATCTATATCTGGGTAGCATAGGCTATCCTAAT
CTATATCTGGGTAGCATATGCTATCCTAATCTATATCTGGGTAGTATATGCTATCCTAATTTATATCTGG
GTAGCATAGGCTATCCTAATCTATATCTGGGTAGCATATGCTATCCTAATCTATATCTGGGTAGTATATG
CTATCCTAATCTGTATCCGGGTAGCATATGCTATCCTAATAGAGATTAGGGTAGTATATGCTATCCTAAT
TTATATCTGGGTAGCATATACTACCCAAATATCTGGATAGCATATGCTATCCTAATCTATATCTGGGTAG
CATATGCTATCCTAATCTATATCTGGGTAGCATAGGCTATCCTAATCTATATCTGGGTAGCATATGCTAT
CCTAATCTATATCTGGGTAGTATATGCTATCCTAATTTATATCTGGGTAGCATAGGCTATCCTAATCTAT
ATCTGGGTAGCATATGCTATCCTAATCTATATCTGGGTAGTATATGCTATCCTAATCTGTATCCGGGTAG
CATATGCTATCCTCATGATAAGCTGTCAAACATGAGAATTTTCTTGAAGACGAAAGGGCCTCGTGATACG
CCTATTTTTATAGGTTAATGTCATGATAATAATGGTTTCTTAGACGTCAGGTGGCACTTTTCGGGGAAAT
GTGCGCGGAACCCCTATTTGTTTATTTTTCTAAATACATTCAAATATGTATCCGCTCATGAGACAATAAC
CCTGATAAATGCTTCAATAATATTGAAAAAGGAAGAGTATGAGTATTCAACATTTCCGTGTCGCCCTTAT
TCCCTTTTTTGCGGCATTTTGCCTTCCTGTTTTTGCTCACCCAGAAACGCTGGTGAAAGTAAAAGATGCT
GAAGATCAGTTGGGTGCACGAGTGGGTTACATCGAACTGGATCTCAACAGCGGTAAGATCCTTGAGAGTT
TTCGCCCCGAAGAACGTTTTCCAATGATGAGCACTTTTAAAGTTCTGCTATGTGGCGCGGTATTATCCCG
TGTTGACGCCGGGCAAGAGCAACTCGGTCGCCGCATACACTATTCTCAGAATGACTTGGTTGAGTACTCA
CCAGTCACAGAAAAGCATCTTACGGATGGCATGACAGTAAGAGAATTATGCAGTGCTGCCATAACCATGA
GTGATAACACTGCGGCCAACTTACTTCTGACAACGATCGGAGGACCGAAGGAGCTAACCGCTTTTTTGCA
CAACATGGGGGATCATGTAACTCGCCTTGATCGTTGGGAACCGGAGCTGAATGAAGCCATACCAAACGAC
GAGCGTGACACCACGATGCCTGCAGCAATGGCAACAACGTTGCGCAAACTATTAACTGGCGAACTACTTA
CTCTAGCTTCCCGGCAACAATTAATAGACTGGATGGAGGCGGATAAAGTTGCAGGACCACTTCTGCGCTC
GGCCCTTCCGGCTGGCTGGTTTATTGCTGATAAATCTGGAGCCGGTGAGCGTGGGTCTCGCGGTATCATT
GCAGCACTGGGGCCAGATGGTAAGCCCTCCCGTATCGTAGTTATCTACACGACGGGGAGTCAGGCAACTA
TGGATGAACGAAATAGACAGATCGCTGAGATAGGTGCCTCACTGATTAAGCATTGGTAACTGTCAGACCA
AGTTTACTCATATATACTTTAGATTGATTTAAAACTTCATTTTTAATTTAAAAGGATCTAGGTGAAGATC
CTTTTTGATAATCTCATGACCAAAATCCCTTAACGTGAGTTTTCGTTCCACTGAGCGTCAGACCCCGTAG
AAAAGATCAAAGGATCTTCTTGAGATCCTTTTTTTCTGCGCGTAATCTGCTGCTTGCAAACAAAAAAACC
ACCGCTACCAGCGGTGGTTTGTTTGCCGGATCAAGAGCTACCAACTCTTTTTCCGAAGGTAACTGGCTTC
AGCAGAGCGCAGATACCAAATACTGTTCTTCTAGTGTAGCCGTAGTTAGGCCACCACTTCAAGAACTCTG
TAGCACCGCCTACATACCTCGCTCTGCTAATCCTGTTACCAGTGGCTGCTGCCAGTGGCGATAAGTCGTG
TCTTACCGGGTTGGACTCAAGACGATAGTTACCGGATAAGGCGCAGCGGTCGGGCTGAACGGGGGGTTCG
TGCACACAGCCCAGCTTGGAGCGAACGACCTACACCGAACTGAGATACCTACAGCGTGAGCTATGAGAAA
GCGCCACGCTTCCCGAAGGGAGAAAGGCGGACAGGTATCCGGTAAGCGGCAGGGTCGGAACAGGAGAGCG
CACGAGGGAGCTTCCAGGGGGAAACGCCTGGTATCTTTATAGTCCTGTCGGGTTTCGCCACCTCTGACTT
GAGCGTCGATTTTTGTGATGCTCGTCAGGGGGGCGGAGCCTATGGAAAAACGCCAGCAACGCGGCCTTTT
TACGGTTCCTGGCCTTTTGCTGGCCTTTTGCTCACATGTTCTTTCCTGCGTTATCCCCTGATTCTGTGGA
TAACCGTATTACCGCCTTTGAGTGAGCTGATACCGCTCGCCGCAGCCGAACGACCGAGCGCAGCGAGTCA
GTGAGCGAGGAAGCGGAAGAGCGCCCAATACGCAAACCGCCTCTCCCCGCGCGTTGGCCGATTCATTAAT
GCAGCTGGCACGACAGGTTTCCCGACTGGAAAGCGGGCAGTGAGCGCAACGCAATTAATGTGAGTTAGCT
CACTCATTAGGCACCCCAGGCTTTACACTTTATGCTTCCGGCTCGTATGTTGTGTGGAATTGTGAGCGGA
TAACAATTTCACACAGGAAACAGCTATGACCATGATTACGCCAAGCTCTAGCTAGAGGTCGACCAATTCT
CATGTTTGACAGCTTATCATCGCAGATCCGGGCAACGTTGTTGCCATTGCTGCAGGCGCAGAACTGGTAG
GTATGGA
Features (pLannotate 1.2.2; 18 found; start..end, strand, type, name):
    154..533     +  enhancer       CMV enhancer: human cytomegalovirus immediate early enhancer
    535..734     +  promoter       CMV promoter: human cytomegalovirus (CMV) immediate early promoter
    802..840     +  misc_feature   Ad SA (fragment): adenovirus major late transcript splice acceptor (Friedrich and Soriano, 1991)
    873..1082    -  CDS            PTP (fragment): TERM_ADE02 - Experimental evidence at protein level: Swiss-Prot protein existence level 1. Protein covalently bound to the viral DNA that acts as a primer for viral genomic replication by DNA strand displacement. Assembles on the viral origin of replication in an initiation complex with viral polymerase, DBP, host NFIA and host POU2F1/OCT1. During initiation, the polymerase covalently couples the first dCTP with Ser- 580 of pTP. The terminal protein stimulates the template activity over 20 fold compared to protein-free templates. Neo-synthesized viral genomes are linked to two preterminal prot
   1113..1202    +  intron         chimeric intron (fragment): chimera between introns from adenovirus and immunoglobulin heavy chain genes
   1221..1267    +  CDS            IgH signal sequence (fragment): signal sequence from the mouse immunoglobulin heavy chain variable region
   2421..2981    +  CDS            Cd4 (fragment): CD4_RAT - Experimental evidence at protein level: Swiss-Prot protein existence level 1. Integral membrane glycoprotein that plays an essential role in the immune response and serves multiple functions in responses against both external and internal offenses. In T-cells, functions primarily as a coreceptor for MHC class II molecule:peptide complex. The antigens presented by class II peptides are derived from extracellular proteins while class I peptides are derived from cytosolic proteins. Interacts simultaneously with the T-cell receptor (TCR) and the MHC class II presented by antigen presenti
   3087..3142    +  polyA_signal   β-globin poly(A) signal: rabbit β-globin polyadenylation signal (Gil and Proudfoot, 1987)
   3656..5337    -  rep_origin     oriP (fragment): Epstein-Barr virus oriP replication origin (Yates et al., 2000)
   5464..5568    +  promoter       AmpR promoter: bla
   5569..6429    +  CDS            AmpR: β-lactamase; bla; confers resistance to ampicillin, carbenicillin, and related antibiotics
   6600..7188    +  rep_origin     ori: high-copy-number ColE1/pMB1/pBR322/pUC origin of replication
   7371..7463    +  CDS            lacI (fragment): lac repressor; lacI; The lac repressor binds to the lac operator to inhibit transcription in E. coli. This inhibition can be relieved by adding lactose or isopropyl-β-D-thiogalactopyranoside (IPTG).
   7476..7497    +  protein_bind   CAP binding site: CAP binding activates transcription in the presence of cAMP. E. coli catabolite activator protein
   7512..7542    +  promoter       lac promoter: promoter for the E. coli lac operon
   7550..7566    +  protein_bind   lac operator: The lac repressor binds to the lac operator to inhibit transcription in E. coli. This inhibition can be relieved by adding lactose or isopropyl-β-D-thiogalactopyranoside (IPTG). lac repressor encoded by lacI
   7636..7652    +  promoter       tet promoter (fragment): E. coli promoter for tetracycline efflux protein gene
   7662..7687    -  CDS            bla(M) (fragment): β-lactamase lacking the signal sequence; bla(M); allows cytosolic expression of β-lactamase
