[The description below was written by a language model from this plasmid's Addgene catalogue record and pLannotate feature annotations shown in this document.]
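Description:
MSRP1-bio is a 7.7 kb mammalian expression plasmid built on the pTT3 backbone, designed for transient production of a secreted, tagged form of the Plasmodium falciparum merozoite protein MSRP1. It is propagated in E. coli through a high-copy ColE1/pUC-type origin with ampicillin selection (AmpR under its own bla promoter). The backbone also carries an Epstein-Barr virus oriP fragment, which can support episomal maintenance in cells that supply EBNA1. Short lac regulatory, tet promoter and bla fragments detected near the end of the sequence appear to be backbone remnants rather than functional parts.

Expression is driven by the CMV immediate-early enhancer and promoter, followed by adenovirus-derived leader and splice elements and a chimeric intron fragment; the annotated terminal protein fragment on the opposite strand probably reflects this adenoviral leader region rather than an intended coding sequence. The open reading frame starts with an exogenous mouse immunoglobulin heavy chain signal peptide that directs secretion. This is followed by the roughly 1.07 kb synthetic, codon-optimised MSRP1 insert, cloned between retained NotI and AscI sites. Serine 216, serine 227, threonine 245 and serine 364 were changed to alanine so that the protein carries no N-linked glycans when made in mammalian cells. Downstream, the backbone supplies rat Cd4 domains 3 and 4 as a C-terminal tag, and then an enzymatic biotinylation sequence that is listed in the catalogue record but not separately annotated in the feature table. A rabbit β-globin polyadenylation signal ends the transcript.

When cotransfected with a BirA biotin ligase construct, the plasmid yields monobiotinylated full-length MSRP1. It belongs to a library of recombinant merozoite cell surface and secreted proteins.
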