Addgene plasmid #47736: MSRP1-bio
Purpose: Expresses enzymatically monobiotinylated full-length MSRP1 with no N-linked glycans upon cotransfection with BirA in mammalian cells. Contains a C-terminal rat Cd4 d3+4 tag.
Depositing lab: Gavin Wright. Depositing organization: Wellcome Sanger Institute. Publication: A library of functional recombinant cell surface and secreted Plasmodium falciparum merozoite proteins. Crosnier C, Wanaguru M, McDade B, Osier FH, Marsh K, Rayner JC, Wright GJ. Mol Cell Proteomics. 2013 Sep 16. 10.1074/mcp.O113.028357 PubMed 24043421.
Backbone
  Vector backbone: pTT3
  Backbone manufacturer: Yves Durocher, NRC
  Backbone size w/o insert (bp): 6633
  Total vector size (bp): 7707
  Vector type: Mammalian Expression
Growth in bacteria
  Bacterial resistance: Ampicillin, 100 μg/mL
  Growth temperature: 37°C
  Growth strain: DH5alpha
  Copy number: High Copy
Gene/Insert
  Gene/Insert name: Codon-optimised MSRP1
  Species: Synthetic; Plasmodium falciparum
  Insert size (bp): 1074
  Mutation: Exogenous signal peptide of mouse origin, changed Serine216, Serine227, Threonine245 and Serine364 to Alanine residues
  Promoter: CMV
  Tag / fusion protein: rat Cd4 d3+4 (C terminal on backbone); enzymatic biotinylation sequence (C terminal on backbone)
  Cloning method: Restriction Enzyme; 5′ cloning site NotI (not destroyed); 3′ cloning site AscI (not destroyed)
  Sequencing primers: 5′ CMV-fwd
Resource information
  A portion of this plasmid was derived from a plasmid made by: pTT3 was obtained under an MTA from Yves Durocher, National Research Council of Canada- Biotechnology Research Institute
Terms and licenses: Academic/Nonprofit Terms; Industry Terms: Not Available to Industry
How to cite: MSRP1-bio was a gift from Gavin Wright (Addgene plasmid # 47736 ; http://n2t.net/addgene:47736 ; RRID:Addgene_47736)
