>Addgene plasmid #47736 | MSRP1-bio | addgene partial sequence | sequence record 71492 | EBVori-F
AACCCCTTTGTGTTTGGTCCCCCCCCGTGTCACATGTGGAACAGGGCCCAGTTGGCAAGTTGTACCAACC
AACTGAAGGGATTACATGCACTGCCCCGCGAAGAAGGGGCAGAGATGTCGTAGTCAGGTTTAGTTCGTCC
GGGGCGGGGATCGATCCTCTAGCTAGAGATCTCCGAGGGATCTCGACCAAATGATTTGCCCTCCCATATG
TCCTTCCGAGTGAGAGACACAAAAAATTCCAACACACTATTGCAATGAAAATAAATTTCCTTTATTAGCC
AGAGGTCGAGGTCGGGGGATCCTTAATTAATCACGTGTCTAGACTTAACGATGATTCCACACCATTTTCT
GTGCATCCAGAATATGATGCAGTGATCCGGAATTCAACCCTTTGGATAAAACCTGGATCTTGGAGTCCAT
CTTGACCTCTTCACCTTCACTCAGTAGACATTGCCACACCCCTGCTTCAGGGGCCTGCACTTGAATCACT
TTCTCCTGCCTGGAGACCCTGGCCTCCTGATTCTCCTGCTTCAAGATCAGTCTCATCTTGGGTGAGGTGG
GTCCCATCACCTCACAGGTCAAAGTGTTGCTGTCGGGCTGAGTCACTTTCATCACCACCAGGTTCACTTC
CTGATACAGTATCCCTCTGTCCAGAGTCAGGGTCAGGTTGCCAGAACCAGCAAACTGAAGGGAGACCTGG
GGTATCTGAAGGGTGAGTGGGAGCGTTTCGGACAGCTGGAACTTGGGGTTGCTAGTAGACTTCTGCACAG
ACACCTTTTGGTTCTTTAGGGAGAAGGTGATCCAGGACTGGGAAGAAGGAGCCTTCTCTGCCTTCCATCT
CAACTCTCCCTGCAGGCTTTCCTCTCCAAGGTTGAGTGGGAAGGAGAACTCCGCTGACTCCCCCTCACTC
TTATAGGCCGTGATGGA
