>Addgene plasmid #47736 | MSRP1-bio | addgene partial sequence | sequence record 71831 | CMV-F 5'-CGCAAATGGGCGGTAGGCGTG-3'
GAACCGTCAGATCCTCACTCTCTTCCGCATCGCTGTCTGCGAGGGCCAGCTGTTGGGCTCGCGGTTGAGG
ACAAACTCTTCGCGGTCTTTCCAGTACTCTTGGATCGGAAACCCGTCGGCCTCCGAACGGTACTCCGCCA
CCGAGGGACCTGAGCGAGTCCGCATCGACCGGATCGGAAAACCTCTCGAGAAAGGCGTCTAACCAGTCAC
AGTCGCAAGGTAGGCTGAGCACCGTGGCGGGCGGCAGCGGGTGGCGGTCGGGGTTGTTTCTGGCGGAGGT
GCTGCTGATGATGTAATTAAAGTAGGCGGTCTTGAGACGGCGGATGGTCGAGGTGAGGTGTGGCAGGCTT
GAGATCCAGCTGTTGGGGTGAGTACTCCCTCTCAAAAGCGGGCATTACTTCTGCGCTAAGATTGTCAGTT
TCCAAAAACGAGGAGGATTTGATATTCACCTGGCCCGATCTGGCCATACACTTGAGTGACAATGACATCC
ACTTTGCCTTTCTCTCCACAGGTGTCCACTCCCAGGTCCAAGTTTGCCACCATGGAGTTTCAGACCCAGG
TACTCATGTCCCTGCTGCTCTGCATGTCTGGTGCGGCCGCTTACGAGAAGTCCAACAACCGGCTGGGCTA
CTACAACGAGGAAAACGCCGACAACAAAGAGAAGAACAAGATCACCTTCATGTTCAACGACATCAAAGTG
GGCATGCAGAACGACGTGGAAGAGAACCTGGACAACGGCAAGAACGTGCTGGAAGATGAGCACCTGGTCA
TCGGCCAGGAAGGCCAGACCGACAACGAGGGCCCCCACACCGAGACAAAGCCCGAGAGAA
