>Addgene plasmid #47736 | MSRP1-bio | addgene partial sequence | sequence record 72119 | rCd4-R 5'-TCCCTGCAGGCTTTCCTCTCCAAGGTTGAG-3'
CCTCACTCTTATAGGCCGTGATGGAGGTCGACGGCGCGCCAGTGTTCAGCAGATCCACGGCGTTCTCGAA
GAACTCTTTGTACTCGGCATCGTTCTGGATCTTCTCATTCCGCAGGTAGCTGTGCCGCTTGGCGAAGCCA
TAGATGCCGTAGATGAAGTTCTTGAACTGGTCGTGGAACTTCTTGTCGTTCAGGGCCTTCTGGAAGATGG
ACACCAGATTCTTCATCTTCTCGTTCTCGTTGTTGTCCCGGAAGATGCTGTTCAGCAGCTTCTTGATGAT
GTCGTACTCTTTCTGGTTGATCACGAAGTTGTCGTAGTGCTTCCGGAAGATGTTGTACTTCTTGTGGTTC
TCGCCGAAGTGCACCTGGTGCTTGCCCTCGCTGTTGGTCAGCAGCTCGTCGTACAGCAGGTCCAGGTACT
TCACTTCGCTGGTGGTGGACACGGCGTTGTTCTGGTTGTTGCTGGGCTGGGTGGTCTGGGGGCTGGTGAT
GCTGTTGGCGCTGTTGCTGATGGTCCGCACGTTGGTCTGGGCGCCGTTCTTGTTGCTGGCGTCGGACTCG
GTGCTGCCTCTAGGCTGGCTCTCGGTGCTGGTGCCCTCAGGTCTAGGGCTCTCGGGCATGGTCTGGGGCT
GCTCGCTTCTGCTGGACACGTCGGGGCTGCTTGTCTGGGACACGCTGCTCAGGGCGCCTGGCACCTTCTC
GCCCTGCAGTCCAGATGTGCCCTGAGGGGCAGGGCTGGTCTGGCTTTCCAGTGTCTCTTTGGCGCCGCTC
TCGCCCAGCTGGGTGCCTGGCTGCACGGTTGTGACCACCTCGCGGGTTTCGGTGTCCCGGGGCAGCTCGC
TCTCGTGATTGGACACGCTGTCGCCGGTGCCGCCGCTTTCCACGCTTCTCTCGGGCTTTGTCTCGGTGTG
GGGGCCCTCGTTGTCGGTCTGGCCTTCCTGGCCGA
